>Addgene plasmid #249734 | HRPEadh-pAG305 | addgene full sequence | sequence record 499181 | Addgene NGS Result
ATGAGCAAACTGAAACGTTTTCATCGCTCTGGAGTGAATACCACGACGATTTCCGGCAGTTTCTACACAT
ATATTCGCAAGATGTGGCGTGTTACGGTGAAAACCTGGCCTATTTCCCTAAAGGGTTTATTGAGAATATG
TTTTTCGTCTCAGCCAATCCCTGGGTGAGTTTCACCAGTTTTGATTTAAACGTGGCCAATATGGACAACT
TCTTCGCCCCCGTTTTCACCATGGGCAAATATTATACGCAAGGCGACAAGGTGCTGATGCCGCTGGCGAT
TCAGGTTCATCATGCCGTTTGTGATGGCTTCCATGTCGGCAGAATGCTTAATGAATTACAACAGTACTGC
GATGAGTGGCAGGGCGGGGCGTAAACGCGTGGATCCGGCTTACTAAAAGCCAGATAACAGTATGCGTATT
TGCGCGCTGATTTTTGCGGTATAAGAATATATACTGATATGTATACCCGAAGTATGTCAAAAAGAGGTAT
GCTATGAAGCAGCGTATTACAGTGACAGTTGACAGCGACAGCTATCAGTTGCTCAAGGCATATATGATGT
CAATATCTCCGGTCTGGTAAGCACAACCATGCAGAATGAAGCCCGTCGTCTGCGTGCCGAACGCTGGAAA
GCGGAAAATCAGGAAGGGATGGCTGAGGTCGCCCGGTTTATTGAAATGAACGGCTCTTTTGCTGACGAGA
ACAGGGGCTGGTGAAATGCAGTTTAAGGTTTACACCTATAAAAGAGAGAGCCGTTATCGTCTGTTTGTGG
ATGTACAGAGTGATATTATTGACACGCCCGGGCGACGGATGGTGATCCCCCTGGCCAGTGCACGTCTGCT
GTCAGATAAAGTCTCCCGTGAACTTTACCCGGTGGTGCATATCGGGGATGAAAGCTGGCGCATGATGACC
ACCGATATGGCCAGTGTGCCGGTCTCCGTTATCGGGGAAGAAGTGGCTGATCTCAGCCACCGCGAAAATG
ACATCAAAAACGCCATTAACCTGATGTTCTGGGGAATATAAATGTCAGGCTCCCTTATACACAGCCAGTC
TGCAGGTCGACCATAGTGACTGGATATGTTGTGTTTTACAGTATTATGTAGTCTGTTTTTTATGCAAAAT
CTAATTTAATATATTGATATTTATATCATTTTACGTTTCTCGTTCAGCTTTCTTGTACAAAGTGGTGATG
GGCTGCAGGAATTCGATATCAAGCTTATCGATACCGTCGACCTCGAGTCATGTAATTAGTTATGTCACGC
TTACATTCACGCCCTCCCCCCACATCCGCTCTAACCGAAAAGGAAGGAGTTAGACAACCTGAAGTCTAGG
TCCCTATTTATTTTTTTATAGTTATGTTAGTATTAAGAACGTTATTTATATTTCAAATTTTTCTTTTTTT
TCTGTACAGACGCGTGTACGCATGTAACATTATACTGAAAACCTTGCTTGAGAAGGTTTTGGGACGCTCG
AAGGCTTTAATTTGCGGCCGTCGAGGGGGGGCCCGGTACCAGCTTTTGTTCCCTTTAGTGAGGGTTAATT
TCGAGCTTGGCGTAATCATGGTCATAGCTGTTTCCTGTGTGAAATTGTTATCCGCTCACAATTCCACACA
ACATACGAGCCGGAAGCATAAAGTGTAAAGCCTGGGGTGCCTAATGAGTGAGCTAACTCACATTAATTGC
GTTGCGCTCACTGCCCGCTTTCCAGTCGGGAAACCTGTCGTGCCAGCTGCATTAATGAATCGGCCAACGC
GCGGGGAGAGGCGGTTTGCGTATTGGGCGCTCTTCCGCTTCCTCGCTCACTGACTCGCTGCGCTCGGTCG
TTCGGCTGCGGCGAGCGGTATCAGCTCACTCAAAGGCGGTAATACGGTTATCCACAGAATCAGGGGATAA
CGCAGGAAAGAACATGTGAGCAAAAGGCCAGCAAAAGGCCAGGAACCGTAAAAAGGCCGCGTTGCTGGCG
TTTTTCCATAGGCTCCGCCCCCCTGACGAGCATCACAAAAATCGACGCTCAAGTCAGAGGTGGCGAAACC
CGACAGGACTATAAAGATACCAGGCGTTTCCCCCTGGAAGCTCCCTCGTGCGCTCTCCTGTTCCGACCCT
GCCGCTTACCGGATACCTGTCCGCCTTTCTCCCTTCGGGAAGCGTGGCGCTTTCTCATAGCTCACGCTGT
AGGTATCTCAGTTCGGTGTAGGTCGTTCGCTCCAAGCTGGGCTGTGTGCACGAACCCCCCGTTCAGCCCG
ACCGCTGCGCCTTATCCGGTAACTATCGTCTTGAGTCCAACCCGGTAAGACACGACTTATCGCCACTGGC
AGCAGCCACTGGTAACAGGATTAGCAGAGCGAGGTATGTAGGCGGTGCTACAGAGTTCTTGAAGTGGTGG
CCTAACTACGGCTACACTAGAAGAACAGTATTTGGTATCTGCGCTCTGCTGAAGCCAGTTACCTTCGGAA
AAAGAGTTGGTAGCTCTTGATCCGGCAAACAAACCACCGCTGGTAGCGGTGGTTTTTTTGTTTGCAAGCA
GCAGATTACGCGCAGAAAAAAAGGATCTCAAGAAGATCCTTTGATCTTTTCTACGGGGTCTGACGCTCAG
TGGAACGAAAACTCACGTTAAGGGATTTTGGTCATGAGATTATCAAAAAGGATCTTCACCTAGATCCTTT
TAAATTAAAAATGAAGTTTTAAATCAATCTAAAGTATATATGAGTAAACTTGGTCTGACAGTTACCAATG
CTTAATCAGTGAGGCACCTATCTCAGCGATCTGTCTATTTCGTTCATCCATAGTTGCCTGACTCCCCGTC
GTGTAGATAACTACGATACGGGAGGGCTTACCATCTGGCCCCAGTGCTGCAATGATACCGCGAGACCCAC
GCTCACCGGCTCCAGATTTATCAGCAATAAACCAGCCAGCCGGAAGGGCCGAGCGCAGAAGTGGTCCTGC
AACTTTATCCGCCTCCATCCAGTCTATTAATTGTTGCCGGGAAGCTAGAGTAAGTAGTTCGCCAGTTAAT
AGTTTGCGCAACGTTGTTGCCATTGCTACAGGCATCGTGGTGTCACGCTCGTCGTTTGGTATGGCTTCAT
TCAGCTCCGGTTCCCAACGATCAAGGCGAGTTACATGATCCCCCATGTTGTGCAAAAAAGCGGTTAGCTC
CTTCGGTCCTCCGATCGTTGTCAGAAGTAAGTTGGCCGCAGTGTTATCACTCATGGTTATGGCAGCACTG
CATAATTCTCTTACTGTCATGCCATCCGTAAGATGCTTTTCTGTGACTGGTGAGTACTCAACCAAGTCAT
TCTGAGAATAGTGTATGCGGCGACCGAGTTGCTCTTGCCCGGCGTCAATACGGGATAATACCGCGCCACA
TAGCAGAACTTTAAAAGTGCTCATCATTGGAAAACGTTCTTCGGGGCGAAAACTCTCAAGGATCTTACCG
CTGTTGAGATCCAGTTCGATGTAACCCACTCGTGCACCCAACTGATCTTCAGCATCTTTTACTTTCACCA
GCGTTTCTGGGTGAGCAAAAACAGGAAGGCAAAATGCCGCAAAAAAGGGAATAAGGGCGACACGGAAATG
TTGAATACTCATACTCTTCCTTTTTCAATATTATTGAAGCATTTATCAGGGTTATTGTCTCATGAGCGGA
TACATATTTGAATGTATTTAGAAAAATAAACAAATAGGGGTTCCGCGCACATTTCCCCGAAAAGTGCCAC
CTGACGTCTAAGAAACCATTATTATCATGACATTAACCTATAAAAATAGGCGTATCACGAGGCCCTTTCG
TCTCGCGCGTTTCGGTGATGACGGTGAAAACCTCTGACACATGCAGCTCCCGGAGACGGTCACAGCTTGT
CTGTAAGCGGATGCCGGGAGCAGACAAGCCCGTCAGGGCGCGTCAGCGGGTGTTGGCGGGTGTCGGGGCT
GGCTTAACTATGCGGCATCAGAGCAGATTGTACTGAGAGTGCACCATATCGACTACGTCGTTAAGGCCGT
TTCTGACAGAGTAAAATTCTTGAGGGAACTTTCACCATTATGGGAAATGGTTCAAGAAGGTATTGACTTA
AACTCCATCAAATGGTCAGGTCATTGAGTGTTTTTTATTTGTTGTATTTTTTTTTTTTTAGAGAAAATCC
TCCAATATATAAATTAGGAATCATAGTTTCATGATTTTCTGTTACACCTAACTTTTTGTGTGGTGCCCTC
CTCCTTGTCAATATTAATGTTAAAGTGCAATTCTTTTTCCTTATCACGTTGAGCCATTAGTATCAATTTG
CTTACCTGTATTCCTTTACATCCTCCTTTTTCTCCTTCTTGATAAATGTATGTAGATTGCGTATATAGTT
TCGTCTACCCTATGAACATATTCCATTTTGTAATTTCGTGTCGTTTCTATTATGAATTTCATTTATAAAG
TTTATGTACAAATATCATAAAAAAAGAGAATCTTTTTAAGCAAGGATTTTCTTAACTTCTTCGGCGACAG
CATCACCGACTTCGGTGGTACTGTTGGAACCACCTAAATCACCAGTTCTGATACCTGCATCCAAAACCTT
TTTAACTGCATCTTCAATGGCCTTACCTTCTTCAGGCAAGTTCAATGACAATTTCAACATCATTGCAGCA
GACAAGATAGTGGCGATAGGGTTGACCTTATTCTTTGGCAAATCTGGAGCAGAACCGTGGCATGGTTCGT
ACAAACCAAATGCGGTGTTCTTGTCTGGCAAAGAGGCCAAGGACGCAGATGGCAACAAACCCAAGGAACC
TGGGATAACGGAGGCTTCATCGGAGATGATATCACCAAACATGTTGCTGGTGATTATAATACCATTTAGG
TGGGTTGGGTTCTTAACTAGGATCATGGCGGCAGAATCAATCAATTGATGTTGAACCTTCAATGTAGGGA
ATTCGTTCTTGATGGTTTCCTCCACAGTTTTTCTCCATAATCTTGAAGAGGCCAAAACATTAGCTTTATC
CAAGGACCAAATAGGCAATGGTGGCTCATGTTGTAGGGCCATGAAAGCGGCCATTCTTGTGATTCTTTGC
ACTTCTGGAACGGTGTATTGTTCACTATCCCAAGCGACACCATCACCATCGTCTTCCTTTCTCTTACCAA
AGTAAATACCTCCCACTAATTCTCTGACAACAACGAAGTCAGTACCTTTAGCAAATTGTGGCTTGATTGG
AGATAAGTCTAAAAGAGAGTCGGATGCAAAGTTACATGGTCTTAAGTTGGCGTACAATTGAAGTTCTTTA
CGGATTTTTAGTAAACCTTGTTCAGGTCTAACACTACCGGTACCCCATTTAGGACCACCCACAGCACCTA
ACAAAACGGCATCAGCCTTCTTGGAGGCTTCCAGCGCCTCATCTGGAAGTGGAACACCTGTAGCATCGAT
AGCAGCACCACCAATTAAATGATTTTCGAAATCGAACTTGACATTGGAACGAACATCAGAAATAGCTTTA
AGAACCTTAATGGCTTCGGCTGTGATTTCTTGACCAACGTGGTCACCTGGCAAAACGACGATCTTCTTAG
GGGCAGACATTAGAATGGTATATCCTTGAAATATATATATATATATTGCTGAAATGTAAAAGGTAAGAAA
AGTTAGAAAGTAAGACGATTGCTAACCACCTATTGGAAAAAACAATAGGTCCTTAAATAATATTGTCAAC
TTCAAGTATTGTGATGCAAGCATTTAGTCATGAACGCTTCTCTATTCTATATGAAAAGCCGGTTCCGGCG
CTCTCACCTTTCCTTTTTCTCCCAATTTTTCAGTTGAAAAAGGTATATGCGTCAGGCGACCTCTGAAATT
AACAAAAAATTTCCAGTCATCGAATTTGATTCTGTGCGATAGCGCCCCTGTGTGTTCTCGTTATGTTGAG
GAAAAAAATAATGGTTGCTAAGAGATTCGAACTCTTGCATCTTACGATACCTGAGTATTCCCACAGTTAA
CTGCGGTCAAGATATTTCTTGAATCAGGCGCCTTAGACCGCTCGGCCAAACAACCAATTACTTGTTGAGA
AATAGAGTATAATTATCCTATAAATATAACGTTTTTGAACACACATGAACAAGGAAGTACAGGACAATTG
ATTTTGAAGAGAATGTGGATTTTGATGTAATTGTTGGGATTCCATTTTTAATAAGGCAATAATATTAGGT
ATGTAGATATACTAGAAGTTCTCCTCGACCGGTCGATATGCGGTGTGAAATACCGCACAGATGCGTAAGG
AGAAAATACCGCATCAGGAAATTGTAAGCGTTAATATTTTGTTAAAATTCGCGTTAAATTTTTGTTAAAT
CAGCTCATTTTTTAACCAATAGGCCGAAATCGGCAAAATCCCTTATAAATCAAAAGAATAGACCGAGATA
GGGT
[37 nt withheld, positions 6375-6411]
AAAGAACGTGGACTCCAACGTCAAAGG
[49 nt withheld, positions 6439-6487]
T
[91 nt withheld, positions 6489-6579]
G
[124 nt withheld, positions 6581-6704]
CCATTCGCCATTCAGGCTGCGCAACTGTTGGGAAGGGCGATCGGTGCGGGCCTCTTCGCTATTACGCCAG
CTGGCGAAAGGGGGATGTGCTGCAAGGCGATTAAGTTGGGTAACGCCAGGGTTTTCCCAGTCACGACGTT
GTAAAACGACGGCCAGTGAATTGTAATACGACTCACTATAGGGCGAATTGGAGCTCTTCGAGTTTACCGC
GGCCGCCCCCTTCACCTGAATCAGGGTGAAGAAAAACAGCGGCGGTTCTCGCAAGACCCTTCCTCTATAT
AAGGAAGTTCATTTCATTTGGAGAGGTATTTTTACAACAATTACCAACAACAACAAACAACAACGCCAAG
TGGAAAGAGCGTTCGAGAGAACAAGGCAAAACCAAATACGCCCCTAGTATTCTACAGATGTCGACTGGAT
AATTACAAAAGATTTCAATAAACAGTACTAATTAATTTCTAGTGGTGAGTTTTTGTAAATATCTACTTCT
TCCAATTACCAGCTGCTATATAAATCCCCTTCTCTGTTTCTCTTTTCTTACATCACAATCACACAAAACT
AACAAAAGATCAAAAGCAAGTTCTTCACTGTTGATACGGATTCTAGAACTAGTGGATCCCCCATCACAAG
TTTGTACAAAAAAGCTGAACGAGAAACGTAAAATGATATAAATATCAATATATTAAATTAGATTTTGCAT
AAAAAACAGACTACATAATACTGTAAAACACAACATATCCAGTCACTATGGCGGCCGCATTAGGCACCCC
AGGCTTTACACTTTATGCTTCCGGCTCGTATAATGTGTGGATTTTGAGTTAGGATCCGTCGAGATTTTCA
GGAGCTAAGGAAGCTAAAATGGAGAAAAAAATCACTGGATATACCACCGTTGATATATCCCAATGGCATC
GTAAAGAACATTTTGAGGCATTTCAGTCAGTTGCTCAATGTACCTATAACCAGACCGTTCAGCTGGATAT
TACGGCCTTTTTAAAGACCGTAAAGAAAAATAAGCACAAGTTTTATCCGGCCTTTATTCACATTCTTGCC
CGCCTGATGAATGCTCATCCGGAATTCCGTATGGCAATGAAAGACGGTGAGCTGGTGATATGGGATAGTG
TTCACCCTTGTTACACCGTTTTCC
Features (pLannotate 1.2.2; 32 found; start..end, strand, type, name):
    553..711     +  CDS            ccdA (fragment): CCDA_ECO57 - Also known as H, letA. Experimental evidence at protein level: Swiss-Prot protein existence level 1. Antitoxin component of a type II toxin-antitoxin (TA) system which inhibits the post-segregational killing (PSK) of plasmid-free cells, also referred to as a plasmid addiction system. Binds to and blocks the activity of CcdB; will also remove bound CcdB protein from the CcdB-GyrA complex by forming a CcdA-CcdB complex, a process termed rejuvenation. Functions as a transcriptional corepressor for the ccdAB operon, repression also requires CcdB (By similarity). From Escherichia coli
    716..1018    +  CDS            ccdB: CCDB_ECOLI - Also known as G, letB, letD. Experimental evidence at protein level: Swiss-Prot protein existence level 1. Toxic component of a type II toxin-antitoxin (TA) system, functioning in plasmid maintainence. Responsible for the post- segregational killing (PSK) of plasmid-free cells, also referred to as a plasmid addiction system. Half-life of over 2 hours. Cell killing by CcdB is accompanied by filamentation, defects in chromosome and plasmid segregation, defects in cell division, formation of anucleate cells, decreased DNA synthesis and plasmid loss. Interferes with the activity of DN
   1062..1186    -  protein_bind   attR2: mutant version of attR; recombination site for the Gateway® LR reaction LR Clonase™
   1190..1237    +  misc_feature   MCS (fragment): pBluescript multiple cloning site
   1238..1485    +  terminator     CYC1 terminator: S. cerevisiae CYC1; transcription terminator for CYC1
   1491..1510    +  misc_feature   MCS (fragment): pBluescript multiple cloning site
   1522..1540    -  promoter       T3 promoter: promoter for bacteriophage T3 RNA polymerase
   1585..1601    -  protein_bind   lac operator: The lac repressor binds to the lac operator to inhibit transcription in E. coli. This inhibition can be relieved by adding lactose or isopropyl-β-D-thiogalactopyranoside (IPTG). lac repressor encoded by lacI
   1609..1639    -  promoter       lac promoter: promoter for the E. coli lac operon
   1654..1675    -  protein_bind   CAP binding site: CAP binding activates transcription in the presence of cAMP. E. coli catabolite activator protein
   1688..1780    -  CDS            lacI (fragment): lac repressor; lacI; The lac repressor binds to the lac operator to inhibit transcription in E. coli. This inhibition can be relieved by adding lactose or isopropyl-β-D-thiogalactopyranoside (IPTG).
   1963..2551    -  rep_origin     ori: high-copy-number ColE1/pMB1/pBR322/pUC origin of replication
   2722..3582    -  CDS            AmpR: β-lactamase; bla; confers resistance to ampicillin, carbenicillin, and related antibiotics
   3583..3687    -  promoter       AmpR promoter: bla
   3782..3817    +  CDS            rop (fragment): Rop protein, which maintains plasmids at low copy number; rop
   3919..3969    +  misc_feature   bom (fragment): basis of mobility region from pBR322
   3968..4084    +  CDS            NFS1 (fragment): NFS1_YEAST - Also known as SPL1 From Saccharomyces cerevisiae (strain ATCC 204508 / S288c) (Baker's yeast).
   4446..5540    -  CDS            LEU2: 3-isopropylmalate dehydrogenase, required for leucine biosynthesis; S. cerevisiae LEU2; yeast auxotrophic marker
   5541..5948    -  promoter       LEU2 promoter: S. cerevisiae LEU2
   6088..6165    -  CDS            YO192_YEAST (fragment): Experimental evidence at protein level: Swiss-Prot protein existence level 1. From Saccharomyces cerevisiae (strain ATCC 204508 / S288c) (Baker's yeast).
   6196..6248    +  misc_feature   bom (fragment): basis of mobility region from pBR322
   6276..6704    -  rep_origin     f1 ori (sequence partly withheld): f1 bacteriophage origin of replication; arrow indicates direction of (+) strand synthesis
   6708..6865    -  CDS            lacZα (fragment): LacZα fragment of β-galactosidase; lacZ fragment
   6868..6886    +  promoter       T7 promoter: promoter for bacteriophage T7 RNA polymerase
   6965..7010    +  promoter       minimal CaMV 35S promoter: minimal 35S promoter from cauliflower mosaic virus
   7021..7047    +  misc_feature   TMV Ω (fragment): translational enhancer from the tobacco mosaic virus 5'-leader sequence (Gallie et al., 1988)
   7243..7300    +  5'UTR          AtADH 5'-UTR: translational enhancer from the 5'-UTR of the Arabidopsis thaliana alcohol dehydrogenase gene (Sugio et al., 2008
   7306..7326    +  misc_feature   MCS (fragment): pBluescript multiple cloning site
   7330..7454    +  protein_bind   attR1: mutant version of attR; recombination site for the Gateway® LR reaction LR Clonase™
   7479..7509    +  promoter       lac UV5 promoter: E. coli lac promoter with an "up" mutation
   7533..7562    +  promoter       cat promoter (fragment): promoter of the E. coli cat gene encoding chloramphenicol acetyltransferase
   7563..374     +  CDS            CmR (across the origin): chloramphenicol acetyltransferase; cat; confers resistance to chloramphenicol
