[The description below was written by a language model from this plasmid's Addgene catalogue record and pLannotate feature annotations shown in this document.]
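Description:
HRPEadh-pAG305 is an empty Gateway destination vector for Saccharomyces cerevisiae, derived from the pAG305GPD-ccdB backbone. No yeast replication origin (2μ or CEN/ARS) is annotated in the feature table, which is consistent with an integrating-type plasmid, and the LEU2 gene with its native promoter provides the auxotrophic marker for selection in leucine-deficient strains. In E. coli the plasmid is maintained at high copy through a ColE1/pUC-type origin and carries AmpR. An f1 origin and remnants of the pBluescript lacZα/MCS region with flanking T7 and T3 promoters are also present.

The constitutive GPD promoter of the parent vector has been replaced by a synthetic regulatory module described as 5xHRPE-ADHutr. The HRPE repeats themselves are not annotated in the feature table. However, the region upstream of the Gateway cassette contains a minimal CaMV 35S promoter, a fragment of the TMV Ω leader and the Arabidopsis ADH 5'-UTR translational enhancer. This module sits directly before attR1. Between attR1 and attR2 lies the standard counter-selection cassette of a chloramphenicol resistance gene and ccdB (with a ccdA fragment), which is why the plasmid needs a ccdB-tolerant bacterial strain and dual ampicillin/chloramphenicol selection. A CYC1 terminator follows attR2. An LR reaction swaps the cassette for a gene of interest from an entry clone, placing it under the synthetic promoter.

According to the record, this promoter is intended for orthogonal activation by transcription factors based on plant RAP2.12. A reporter or other coding sequence cloned here should therefore respond to such a factor in yeast, in the context of a synthetic ERFVII-dependent circuit built to study early plant hypoxia responses.
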