Addgene plasmid #249734: HRPEadh-pAG305
Purpose: (Empty Backbone) Derived from pAG305GPD-ccdb (#14138); GPD replaced with a synthetic 5xHRPE-ADHutr sequence for orthogonal activation by plant RAP2.12-based TFs.
Depositing lab: Francesco Licausi. Depositing organization: University of Oxford. Publication: A synthetic ERFVII-dependent circuit in yeast sheds light on the regulation of early hypoxic responses of plants. Lavilla-Puerta M, He Y, Piccinini L, Di Paco L, Papachristodoulou A, Licausi F, Giuntoli B. bioRxiv 2025.09.01.673502 10.1101/2025.09.01.673502.
Backbone
  Vector backbone: pAG305
  Backbone manufacturer: Susan Lindquist (Addgene plasmid # 14138)
  Backbone size (bp): 7847
  Modifications to backbone: GPD replaced with a synthetic 5xHRPE-ADHutr sequence
  Vector type: Yeast Expression
  Selectable markers: LEU2
Growth in bacteria
  Bacterial resistance: Chloramphenicol and Ampicillin, 25 & 100 μg/mL
  Growth temperature: 37°C
  Growth strain: ccdB Survival
  Copy number: High Copy
Gene/Insert
  Cloning method: Gateway Cloning
Resource information
  A portion of this plasmid was derived from a plasmid made by: Susan Lindquist (Addgene plasmid # 14138)
Terms and licenses: Academic/Nonprofit Terms; Industry Terms: Not Available to Industry
Depositor comments: Please visit https://doi.org/10.1101/2025.09.01.673502 for the bioRxiv preprint.
How to cite: HRPEadh-pAG305 was a gift from Francesco Licausi (Addgene plasmid # 249734 ; http://n2t.net/addgene:249734 ; RRID:Addgene_249734)
